Addgene plasmid #131867: pDONR221_SLC27A2
Purpose: Gateway entry clone with codon-optimized ORF sequence for subcloning into custom expression vectors
Depositing lab: RESOLUTE Consortium & Giulio Superti-Furga. Depositing organization: CeMM Research Center for Molecular Medicine. Publication: The RESOLUTE consortium: unlocking SLC transporters for drug discovery. Superti-Furga G, Lackner D, Wiedmer T, Ingles-Prieto A, Barbosa B, Girardi E, Goldmann U, Gurtl B, Klavins K, Klimek C, Lindinger S, Lineiro-Retes E, Muller AC, Onstein S, Redinger G, Reil D, Sedlyarov V, Wolf G, Crawford M, Everley R, ... Steppan CM. Nat Rev Drug Discov. 2020 Jul;19(7):429-430. doi: 10.1038/d41573-020-00056-6. PubMed 32265506.
Backbone
  Vector backbone: pDONR221
  Backbone manufacturer: Thermo Fisher Scientific
  Backbone size w/o insert (bp): 2550
  Vector type: Mammalian Expression
Growth in bacteria
  Bacterial resistance: Kanamycin, 50 μg/mL
  Growth temperature: 37°C
  Growth strain: Stbl3
  Copy number: High Copy
Gene/Insert
  Gene/Insert name: SLC27A2 (alt name: FATP2, hFACVL1, VLACS, VLCS, HsT17226, ACSVL1, FACVL1)
  Species: H. sapiens (human)
  Insert size (bp): 1860
  Entrez Gene: SLC27A2 (a.k.a. ACSVL1, FACVL1, FATP2, HsT17226, VLACS, VLCS, hFACVL1)
  Cloning method: Gateway Cloning
  Sequencing primers: 5′ M13-fwd; 3′ M13-rev
Terms and licenses: Academic/Nonprofit Terms; Industry Terms
Depositor comments: For more information on the full Resolute plasmid collection, please see www.addgene.org/depositor-collections/re-solute/. Please provide your feedback on this plasmid to the RESOLUTE consortium by filling out their RESOLUTE repository feedback form: https://forms.office.com/Pages/ResponsePage.aspx?id=0e05yklzmkS7rjFGQL4N7z4feCLQvEJAmVcOCM_u885UN1JJRko0Ukg4TVQwNTZLOUxPQVJWT1NHUCQlQCN0PWcu
How to cite: pDONR221_SLC27A2 was a gift from RESOLUTE Consortium & Giulio Superti-Furga (Addgene plasmid # 131867 ; http://n2t.net/addgene:131867 ; RRID:Addgene_131867)
