[The description below was written by a language model from this plasmid's Addgene catalogue record and pLannotate feature annotations shown in this document.]
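Description:
pDONR221_SLC27A2 is a Gateway entry clone built on the pDONR221 backbone and carrying a codon-optimized open reading frame for human SLC27A2, a solute carrier family member also known as FATP2, ACSVL1 or VLCS that is involved in long-chain fatty acid transport and very-long-chain acyl-CoA synthetase activity. The sequenced plasmid is about 4.4 kb. It is propagated in E. coli from a high-copy ColE1/pUC-type origin and selected with kanamycin through an aminoglycoside phosphotransferase (KanR) gene.

The roughly 1.86 kb SLC27A2 coding sequence sits between attL1 and attL2 sites, the product of a BP recombination into the donor vector. These sites allow directional, in-frame transfer of the ORF into any attR-containing destination vector by an LR Clonase reaction. Upstream of the cassette, rrnB T1 and T2 transcription terminators insulate the insert from read-through transcription in bacteria, which helps keep potentially toxic membrane protein ORFs silent during propagation. The short lacI and lacZα fragments are backbone remnants. A T7 promoter lies just outside attL2, oriented back toward the insert, and M13 primer sites flank the cassette for sequence verification. No epitope tags or reporters are annotated on the ORF.

Although the catalogue lists the vector type as mammalian expression, the feature table shows no eukaryotic promoter or polyadenylation signal, so expression depends on the destination vector chosen. The plasmid belongs to a large consortium collection of SLC transporter entry clones. It is intended as a source for subcloning SLC27A2 into custom expression vectors for transporter research and drug discovery.
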