Features (pLannotate 1.2.2; 10 found; start..end, strand, type, name):
    121..213     +  CDS            lacI (fragment): lac repressor; lacI; The lac repressor binds to the lac operator to inhibit transcription in E. coli. This inhibition can be relieved by adding lactose or isopropyl-β-D-thiogalactopyranoside (IPTG).
    268..295     -  terminator     rrnB T2 terminator: transcription terminator T2 from the E. coli rrnB gene
    427..470     +  terminator     rrnB T1 terminator: Escherichia coli rrnB; transcription terminator T1 from the E. coli rrnB gene
    517..553     -  CDS            lacZα (fragment): LacZα fragment of β-galactosidase; lacZ fragment
    569..668     +  protein_bind   attL1: mutant version of attL; recombination site for the Gateway® LR reaction LR Clonase™
    674..2533    +  CDS            SLC27A2: S27A2_HUMAN - Also known as ACSVL1, FACVL1, FATP2, VLACS. Experimental evidence at protein level: Swiss-Prot protein existence level 1. [Isoform 2]: Exhibits long-chain fatty acids (LCFA) transport activity but lacks acyl CoA synthetase towards very long-chain fatty acids. From Homo sapiens (Human).
   2535..2634    -  protein_bind   attL2: mutant version of attL; recombination site for the Gateway® LR reaction LR Clonase™
   2652..2670    -  promoter       T7 promoter: promoter for bacteriophage T7 RNA polymerase
   2804..3613    +  CDS            KanR: aminoglycoside phosphotransferase; aph(3')-Ia; confers resistance to kanamycin in bacteria or G418 (Geneticin®) in eukaryotes
   3760..4348    +  rep_origin     ori: high-copy-number ColE1/pMB1/pBR322/pUC origin of replication
>Addgene plasmid #131867 | pDONR221_SLC27A2 | addgene full sequence | sequence record 258945 | Addgene NGS Result
CTTTCCTGCGTTATCCCCTGATTCTGTGGATAACCGTATTACCGCCTTTGAGTGAGCTGATACCGCTCGC
CGCAGCCGAACGACCGAGCGCAGCGAGTCAGTGAGCGAGGAAGCGGAAGAGCGCCCAATACGCAAACCGC
CTCTCCCCGCGCGTTGGCCGATTCATTAATGCAGCTGGCACGACAGGTTTCCCGACTGGAAAGCGGGCAG
TGAGCGCAACGCAATTAATACGCGTACCGCTAGCCAGGAAGAGTTTGTAGAAACGCAAAAAGGCCATCCG
TCAGGATGGCCTTCTGCTTAGTTTGATGCCTGGCAGTTTATGGCGGGCGTCCTGCCCGCCACCCTCCGGG
CCGTTGCTTCACAACGTTCAAATCCGCTCCCGGCGGATTTGTCCTACTCAGGAGAGCGTTCACCGACAAA
CAACAGATAAAACGAAAGGCCCAGTCTTCCGACTGAGCCTTTCGTTTTATTTGATGCCTGGCAGTTCCCT
ACTCTCGCGTTAACGCTAGCATGGATGTTTTCCCAGTCACGACGTTGTAAAACGACGGCCAGTCTTAAGC
TCGGGCCCCAAATAATGATTTTATTTTGACTGATAGTGACCTGTTCGTTGCAACACATTGATGAGCAATG
CTTTTTTATAATGCCAACTTTGTACAAAAAAGCAGGCTCCACCATGCTGAGCGCCATCTACACCGTGCTG
GCAGGACTGCTGTTCCTGCCACTGCTGGTGAACCTGTGCTGTCCCTACTTCTTTCAGGACATCGGCTATT
TTCTGAAGGTGGCAGCAGTGGGCCGGAGAGTGCGCTCCTATGGCAAGAGGCGCCCCGCAAGGACCATCCT
GAGAGCCTTCCTGGAGAAGGCCCGCCAGACACCACACAAGCCCTTCCTGCTGTTTCGGGACGAGACCCTG
ACATACGCCCAGGTGGATCGGAGAAGCAACCAGGTGGCAAGAGCCCTGCACGACCACCTGGGACTGAGGC
AGGGCGATTGCGTGGCCCTGCTGATGGGGAACGAGCCAGCATACGTCTGGCTGTGGCTGGGACTGGTGAA
GCTGGGATGCGCAATGGCCTGTCTGAACTACAATATCCGGGCCAAGAGCCTGCTGCACTGTTTTCAGTGC
TGTGGCGCCAAGGTGCTGCTGGTGTCCCCTGAGCTGCAGGCAGCAGTGGAGGAGATCCTGCCAAGCCTGA
AGAAGGACGACGTGAGCATCTACTACGTGAGCAGAACCAGCAATACAGACGGCATCGATTCTTTCCTGGA
CAAGGTGGATGAGGTGAGCACCGAGCCCATCCCTGAGTCCTGGAGGTCTGAGGTGACCTTTTCCACACCA
GCCCTGTACATCTATACCTCTGGAACCACAGGACTGCCAAAGGCAGCAATGATCACACACCAGAGAATCT
GGTACGGCACCGGCCTGACATTCGTGTCTGGCCTGAAGGCCGACGATGTGATCTACATCACCCTGCCTTT
TTATCACAGCGCCGCCCTGCTGATCGGAATCCACGGATGCATCGTGGCAGGAGCCACCCTGGCCCTGAGA
ACAAAGTTCAGCGCCTCCCAGTTTTGGGACGATTGCAGGAAGTACAACGTGACAGTGATCCAGTATATCG
GCGAGCTGCTGAGGTACCTGTGCAACTCTCCTCAGAAGCCAAATGACAGGGATCACAAGGTGCGCCTGGC
CCTGGGAAATGGACTGAGGGGCGACGTGTGGAGACAGTTCGTGAAGAGGTTTGGCGATATCTGTATCTAC
GAGTTCTATGCCGCCACCGAGGGCAACATCGGCTTTATGAATTATGCAAGAAAAGTGGGAGCAGTGGGAA
GGGTGAACTACCTGCAGAAGAAGATCATCACATACGACCTGATCAAGTATGACGTGGAGAAGGATGAGCC
CGTGCGCGATGAGAACGGCTATTGCGTGCGGGTGCCTAAGGGAGAAGTGGGACTGCTGGTGTGCAAGATC
ACCCAGCTGACACCATTCAATGGATACGCAGGAGCAAAGGCACAGACCGAGAAGAAGAAGCTGCGCGACG
TGTTCAAGAAGGGCGATCTGTACTTCAACTCCGGCGACCTGCTGATGGTGGATCACGAGAATTTCATCTA
CTTTCACGACCGCGTGGGCGATACCTTCCGGTGGAAGGGCGAGAACGTGGCCACCACAGAGGTGGCCGAC
ACAGTGGGCCTGGTGGATTTTGTGCAGGAGGTGAACGTGTACGGAGTGCACGTGCCAGACCACGAGGGAC
GGATCGGCATGGCCTCCATCAAGATGAAGGAGAATCACGAGTTCGACGGCAAGAAGCTGTTTCAGCACAT
CGCCGATTACCTGCCCTCTTATGCCAGGCCTCGCTTCCTGCGCATCCAGGATACCATCGAGATCACCGGC
ACCTTCAAGCACCGGAAGATGACACTGGTGGAGGAGGGCTTCAACCCTGCCGTGATCAAGGACGCCCTGT
ACTTTCTGGACGATACCGCCAAGATGTATGTGCCAATGACAGAGGATATCTACAATGCCATCTCCGCCAA
GACCCTGAAGCTGGACCCAGCTTTCTTGTACAAAGTTGGCATTATAAGAAAGCATTGCTTATCAATTTGT
TGCAACGAACAGGTCACTATCAGTCAAAATAAAATCATTATTTGCCATCCAGCTGATATCCCCTATAGTG
AGTCGTATTACATGGTCATAGCTGTTTCCTGGCAGCTCTGGCCCGTGTCTCAAAATCTCTGATGTTACAT
TGCACAAGATAAAAATATATCATCATGAACAATAAAACTGTCTGCTTACATAAACAGTAATACAAGGGGT
GTTATGAGCCATATTCAACGGGAAACGTCGAGGCCGCGATTAAATTCCAACATGGATGCTGATTTATATG
GGTATAAATGGGCTCGCGATAATGTCGGGCAATCAGGTGCGACAATCTATCGCTTGTATGGGAAGCCCGA
TGCGCCAGAGTTGTTTCTGAAACATGGCAAAGGTAGCGTTGCCAATGATGTTACAGATGAGATGGTCAGA
CTAAACTGGCTGACGGAATTTATGCCTCTTCCGACCATCAAGCATTTTATCCGTACTCCTGATGATGCAT
GGTTACTCACCACTGCGATCCCCGGAAAAACAGCATTCCAGGTATTAGAAGAATATCCTGATTCAGGTGA
AAATATTGTTGATGCGCTGGCAGTGTTCCTGCGCCGGTTGCATTCGATTCCTGTTTGTAATTGTCCTTTT
AACAGCGATCGCGTATTTCGTCTCGCTCAGGCGCAATCACGAATGAATAACGGTTTGGTTGATGCGAGTG
ATTTTGATGACGAGCGTAATGGCTGGCCTGTTGAACAAGTCTGGAAAGAAATGCATAAACTTTTGCCATT
CTCACCGGATTCAGTCGTCACTCATGGTGATTTCTCACTTGATAACCTTATTTTTGACGAGGGGAAATTA
ATAGGTTGTATTGATGTTGGACGAGTCGGAATCGCAGACCGATACCAGGATCTTGCCATCCTATGGAACT
GCCTCGGTGAGTTTTCTCCTTCATTACAGAAACGGCTTTTTCAAAAATATGGTATTGATAATCCTGATAT
GAATAAATTGCAGTTTCATTTGATGCTCGATGAGTTTTTCTAATCAGAATTGGTTAATTGGTTGTAACAC
TGGCAGAGCATTACGCTGACTTGACGGGACGGCGCAAGCTCATGACCAAAATCCCTTAACGTGAGTTACG
CGTCGTTCCACTGAGCGTCAGACCCCGTAGAAAAGATCAAAGGATCTTCTTGAGATCCTTTTTTTCTGCG
CGTAATCTGCTGCTTGCAAACAAAAAAACCACCGCTACCAGCGGTGGTTTGTTTGCCGGATCAAGAGCTA
CCAACTCTTTTTCCGAAGGTAACTGGCTTCAGCAGAGCGCAGATACCAAATACTGTTCTTCTAGTGTAGC
CGTAGTTAGGCCACCACTTCAAGAACTCTGTAGCACCGCCTACATACCTCGCTCTGCTAATCCTGTTACC
AGTGGCTGCTGCCAGTGGCGATAAGTCGTGTCTTACCGGGTTGGACTCAAGACGATAGTTACCGGATAAG
GCGCAGCGGTCGGGCTGAACGGGGGGTTCGTGCACACAGCCCAGCTTGGAGCGAACGACCTACACCGAAC
TGAGATACCTACAGCGTGAGCTATGAGAAAGCGCCACGCTTCCCGAAGGGAGAAAGGCGGACAGGTATCC
GGTAAGCGGCAGGGTCGGAACAGGAGAGCGCACGAGGGAGCTTCCAGGGGGAAACGCCTGGTATCTTTAT
AGTCCTGTCGGGTTTCGCCACCTCTGACTTGAGCGTCGATTTTTGTGATGCTCGTCAGGGGGGCGGAGCC
TATGGAAAAACGCCAGCAACGCGGCCTTTTTACGGTTCCTGGCCTTTTGCTGGCCTTTTGCTCACATGTT
