>Addgene plasmid #131867 | pDONR221_SLC27A2 | depositor partial sequence | sequence record 253134 | Codon-optimized ORF of SLC27A2
ATGCTGAGCGCCATCTACACCGTGCTGGCAGGACTGCTGTTCCTGCCACTGCTGGTGAACCTGTGCTGTC
CCTACTTCTTTCAGGACATCGGCTATTTTCTGAAGGTGGCAGCAGTGGGCCGGAGAGTGCGCTCCTATGG
CAAGAGGCGCCCCGCAAGGACCATCCTGAGAGCCTTCCTGGAGAAGGCCCGCCAGACACCACACAAGCCC
TTCCTGCTGTTTCGGGACGAGACCCTGACATACGCCCAGGTGGATCGGAGAAGCAACCAGGTGGCAAGAG
CCCTGCACGACCACCTGGGACTGAGGCAGGGCGATTGCGTGGCCCTGCTGATGGGGAACGAGCCAGCATA
CGTCTGGCTGTGGCTGGGACTGGTGAAGCTGGGATGCGCAATGGCCTGTCTGAACTACAATATCCGGGCC
AAGAGCCTGCTGCACTGTTTTCAGTGCTGTGGCGCCAAGGTGCTGCTGGTGTCCCCTGAGCTGCAGGCAG
CAGTGGAGGAGATCCTGCCAAGCCTGAAGAAGGACGACGTGAGCATCTACTACGTGAGCAGAACCAGCAA
TACAGACGGCATCGATTCTTTCCTGGACAAGGTGGATGAGGTGAGCACCGAGCCCATCCCTGAGTCCTGG
AGGTCTGAGGTGACCTTTTCCACACCAGCCCTGTACATCTATACCTCTGGAACCACAGGACTGCCAAAGG
CAGCAATGATCACACACCAGAGAATCTGGTACGGCACCGGCCTGACATTCGTGTCTGGCCTGAAGGCCGA
CGATGTGATCTACATCACCCTGCCTTTTTATCACAGCGCCGCCCTGCTGATCGGAATCCACGGATGCATC
GTGGCAGGAGCCACCCTGGCCCTGAGAACAAAGTTCAGCGCCTCCCAGTTTTGGGACGATTGCAGGAAGT
ACAACGTGACAGTGATCCAGTATATCGGCGAGCTGCTGAGGTACCTGTGCAACTCTCCTCAGAAGCCAAA
TGACAGGGATCACAAGGTGCGCCTGGCCCTGGGAAATGGACTGAGGGGCGACGTGTGGAGACAGTTCGTG
AAGAGGTTTGGCGATATCTGTATCTACGAGTTCTATGCCGCCACCGAGGGCAACATCGGCTTTATGAATT
ATGCAAGAAAAGTGGGAGCAGTGGGAAGGGTGAACTACCTGCAGAAGAAGATCATCACATACGACCTGAT
CAAGTATGACGTGGAGAAGGATGAGCCCGTGCGCGATGAGAACGGCTATTGCGTGCGGGTGCCTAAGGGA
GAAGTGGGACTGCTGGTGTGCAAGATCACCCAGCTGACACCATTCAATGGATACGCAGGAGCAAAGGCAC
AGACCGAGAAGAAGAAGCTGCGCGACGTGTTCAAGAAGGGCGATCTGTACTTCAACTCCGGCGACCTGCT
GATGGTGGATCACGAGAATTTCATCTACTTTCACGACCGCGTGGGCGATACCTTCCGGTGGAAGGGCGAG
AACGTGGCCACCACAGAGGTGGCCGACACAGTGGGCCTGGTGGATTTTGTGCAGGAGGTGAACGTGTACG
GAGTGCACGTGCCAGACCACGAGGGACGGATCGGCATGGCCTCCATCAAGATGAAGGAGAATCACGAGTT
CGACGGCAAGAAGCTGTTTCAGCACATCGCCGATTACCTGCCCTCTTATGCCAGGCCTCGCTTCCTGCGC
ATCCAGGATACCATCGAGATCACCGGCACCTTCAAGCACCGGAAGATGACACTGGTGGAGGAGGGCTTCA
ACCCTGCCGTGATCAAGGACGCCCTGTACTTTCTGGACGATACCGCCAAGATGTATGTGCCAATGACAGA
GGATATCTACAATGCCATCTCCGCCAAGACCCTGAAGCTG
